>Addgene plasmid #71516 | pRB1084 | depositor full sequence | sequence record 129049 | pRB1084 sequence 2484 bps
CCCGTGTAAAACGACGGCCAGTTTATCTAGTCAGCTTGATTCTAGCTGATCGTGGACCGGAAGGTGAGCC
AGTGAGTTGATTGCAGTCCAGTTACGCTGGAGTCTGAGGCTCGTCCTGAATGATATGCGACCGCCGGAGG
GTTGCGTTTGAGACGGGCGACAGATCCAGTCGCGCTGCTCTCGTCGATCCAAGCTTCAAAAAAAACTAGC
AATAAAGGAATAAAAAACTGTACACCTTAAAGGCGCACACTCTGTTTTGCAAATTTTATTTTTAGTTGTG
AATTTTCTGCTGAGACTTGAAAATAGCAACTTTAGTACTACTATAATTTGTCAACCTTTTCAAAAAAAGC
ATGCAATTTTTGAGAAACTCTTATAAAAGCTATTATTAAAAAAACACCTTTTTTCCAAAATTATTCCACA
AAAAATATGTTATGAAATGCCTACACCCTCTCACACACACTCTTTATACTACTCTGTCAAACTCACGAGA
TGTCTGCCGCCTCTTGTGTTGCCCCTATATAAACACCTCCTATTGCGAGATGTCTTGCGCTACCATAGGC
ACCACGGTTTTAGAGCTAGAAATAGCAAGTTAAAATAAGGCTAGTCCGTTATCAACTTGAAAAAGTGGCA
CCGAGTCGGTGCTTTTTGTGAAATTTGCTAGCGGTGCGAGCGGATCGAGCAGTGTCGATCACTACTGGAC
CGCGAGCTGTGCTGCGACCCGTGATCTTACGGCATTATACGTATGATCGGTCCACGATCAGCTAGATTAT
CTAGTCAGCTTGATGTCATAGCTGTTTCCTGAGGCTCAATACTGACCATTTAAATCATACCTGACCTCCA
TAGCAGAAAGTCAAAAGCCTCCGACCGGAGGCTTTTGACTTGATCGGCACGTAAGAGGTTCCAACTTTCA
CCATAATGAAATAAGATCACTACCGGGCGTATTTTTTGAGTTATCGAGATTTTCAGGAGCTAAGGAAGCT
AAAATGAGCCATATTCAACGGGAAACGTCTTGCTTGAAGCCGCGATTAAATTCCAACATGGATGCTGATT
TATATGGGTATAAATGGGCTCGCGATAATGTCGGGCAATCAGGTGCGACAATCTATCGATTGTATGGGAA
GCCCGATGCGCCAGAGTTGTTTCTGAAACATGGCAAAGGTAGCGTTGCCAATGATGTTACAGATGAGATG
GTCAGGCTAAACTGGCTGACGGAATTTATGCCTCTTCCGACCATCAAGCATTTTATCCGTACTCCTGATG
ATGCATGGTTACTCACCACTGCGATCCCAGGGAAAACAGCATTCCAGGTATTAGAAGAATATCCTGATTC
AGGTGAAAATATTGTTGATGCGCTGGCAGTGTTCCTGCGCCGGTTGCATTCGATTCCTGTTTGTAATTGT
CCTTTTAACGGCGATCGCGTATTTCGTCTCGCTCAGGCGCAATCACGAATGAATAACGGTTTGGTTGGTG
CGAGTGATTTTGATGACGAGCGTAATGGCTGGCCTGTTGAACAAGTCTGGAAAGAAATGCATAAACTCTT
GCCATTCTCACCGGATTCAGTCGTCACTCATGGTGATTTCTCACTTGATAACCTTATTTTTGACGAGGGG
AAATTAATAGGTTGTATTGATGTTGGACGAGTCGGAATCGCAGACCGATACCAGGATCTTGCCATCCTAT
GGAACTGCCTCGGTGAGTTTTCTCCTTCATTACAGAAACGGCTTTTTCAAAAATATGGTATTGATAATCC
TGATATGAATAAATTGCAGTTTCACTTGATGCTCGATGAGTTTTTCTAATGAGGACCTAAATGTAATCAC
CTGGCTCACCTTCGGGTGGGCCTTTCTGCGTTGCTGGCGTTTTTCCATAGGCTCCGCCCCCCTGACGAGC
ATCACAAAAATCGATGCTCAAGTCAGAGGTGGCGAAACCCGACAGGACTATAAAGATACCAGGCGTTTCC
CCCTGGAAGCTCCCTCGTGCGCTCTCCTGTTCCGACCCTGCCGCTTACCGGATACCTGTCCGCCTTTCTC
CCTTCGGGAAGCGTGGCGCTTTCTCATAGCTCACGCTGTAGGTATCTCAGTTCGGTGTAGGTCGTTCGCT
CCAAGCTGGGCTGTGTGCACGAACCCCCCGTTCAGCCCGACCGCTGCGCCTTATCCGGTAACTATCGTCT
TGAGTCCAACCCGGTAAGACACGACTTATCGCCACTGGCAGCAGCCACTGGTAACAGGATTAGCAGAGCG
AGGTATGTAGGCGGTGCTACAGAGTTCTTGAAGTGGTGGCCTAACTACGGCTACACTAGAAGAACAGTAT
TTGGTATCTGCGCTCTGCTGAAGCCAGTTACCTCGGAAAAAGAGTTGGTAGCTCTTGATCCGGCAAACAA
ACCACCGCTGGTAGCGGTGGTTTTTTTGTTTGCAAGCAGCAGATTACGCGCAGAAAAAAAGGATCTCAAG
AAGATCCTTTGATTTTCTACCGAAGAAAGGCCCA
Features (pLannotate 1.2.2; 9 found; start..end, strand, type, name):
      5..22      -  CDS            lacZα (fragment): LacZα fragment of β-galactosidase; lacZ fragment
    197..546     +  promoter       CeU6 promoter: promoter for the C. elegans R07E5.16 U6 snRNA gene (Dickinson et al., 2013)
    567..642     +  misc_RNA       gRNA scaffold: guide RNA scaffold for the Streptococcus pyogenes CRISPR/Cas9 system
    849..880     +  terminator     tonB terminator: bidirectional E. coli tonB-P14 transcription terminator
    881..983     +  promoter       cat promoter: promoter of the E. coli cat gene encoding chloramphenicol acetyltransferase
    984..1799    +  CDS            KanR: aminoglycoside phosphotransferase; aph(3')-Ia; confers resistance to kanamycin in bacteria or G418 (Geneticin®) in eukaryotes
   1823..1850    +  terminator     T7Te terminator: phage T7 early transcription terminator
   1862..2449    -  rep_origin     ori: high-copy-number ColE1/pMB1/pBR322/pUC origin of replication
   2471..6       -  terminator     T3Te terminator (fragment) (across the origin): phage T3 early transcription terminator
