[The description below was written by a language model from this plasmid's Addgene catalogue record and pLannotate feature annotations shown in this document.]
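Description:
pRB1084 is a compact (2,484 bp) guide RNA expression plasmid for CRISPR/Cas9 genome editing in Caenorhabditis elegans, built on the pRB1017 backbone. It is propagated in E. coli as a high-copy plasmid through a ColE1/pUC-type origin of replication and is selected with kanamycin. Resistance comes from an aph(3')-Ia aminoglycoside phosphotransferase gene that is driven by the cat promoter. Short bacterial transcription terminators (tonB, T7Te and a partial T3Te) flank the resistance cassette and origin, which should insulate the individual modules from read-through transcription. A small remnant of lacZα is also annotated but is only a fragment.

The payload is a single-guide RNA cassette. The promoter of the C. elegans R07E5.16 U6 snRNA gene, a Pol III promoter suited to producing small uncapped RNAs, sits upstream of a short gap in the annotation that corresponds to the targeting spacer, followed directly by the Streptococcus pyogenes Cas9 gRNA scaffold. The spacer was inserted between two BsaI sites that were destroyed during cloning, as is typical of type IIS guide insertion.

The guide targets dpy-10 at a site adjacent to an NGCG protospacer-adjacent motif, so it is intended for use with the VRER variant of Cas9, which recognises that altered PAM, rather than with wild-type enzyme. The plasmid encodes no Cas9, so the nuclease must be supplied separately. According to the record, the guide is used for dpy-10 conversion, in which editing at this locus serves as a visible marker of successful Cas9 activity in worms, here extended to demonstrate the expanded target range of Cas9 PAM variants.
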