Addgene plasmid #71516: pRB1084
Purpose: Expresses gRNA for dpy-10 conversion using NGCG PAM and VRER Cas9 mutant
Depositing lab: Andrew Fire. Depositing organization: Stanford University. Publication: Cas9 Variants Expand the Target Repertoire in Caenorhabditis elegans. Bell RT, Fu BX, Fire AZ. Genetics. 2015 Dec 17. pii: genetics.115.185041. 10.1534/genetics.115.185041 PubMed 26680661.
Backbone
  Vector backbone: pRB1017
  Total vector size (bp): 2484
  Vector type: Worm Expression, CRISPR
Growth in bacteria
  Bacterial resistance: Kanamycin, 50 μg/mL
  Growth temperature: 37°C
  Growth strain: DH5alpha
  Copy number: High Copy
Gene/Insert
  Gene/Insert name: dpy-10 gRNA
  gRNA/shRNA sequence: CGCTACCATAGGCACCACG
  Species: Synthetic
  Promoter: U6
  Cloning method: Restriction Enzyme; 5′ cloning site BsaI (destroyed during cloning); 3′ cloning site BsaI (destroyed during cloning)
  Sequencing primers: 5′ M13 forward
Terms and licenses: Academic/Nonprofit Terms; Industry Terms: Not Available to Industry
How to cite: pRB1084 was a gift from Andrew Fire (Addgene plasmid # 71516 ; http://n2t.net/addgene:71516 ; RRID:Addgene_71516)
