>Addgene plasmid #71516 | pRB1084 | addgene partial sequence | sequence record 132574 | KanR2-F 5'-GAACTGCCTCGGTGAGTTTT-3'
ACGGCTTTTTCAAAAATATGGTATTGATAATCCTGATATGAATAAATTGCAGTTTCACTTGATGCTCGAT
GAGTTTTTCTAATGAGGACCTAAATGTAATCACCTGGCTCACCTTCGGGTGGGCCTTTCTGCGTTGCTGG
CGTTTTTCCATAGGCTCCGCCCCCCTGACGAGCATCACAAAAATCGATGCTCAAGTCAGAGGTGGCGAAA
CCCGACAGGACTATAAAGATACCAGGCGTTTCCCCCTGGAAGCTCCCTCGTGCGCTCTCCTGTTCCGACC
CTGCCGCTTACCGGATACCTGTCCGCCTTTCTCCCTTCGGGAAGCGTGGCGCTTTCTCATAGCTCACGCT
GTAGGTATCTCAGTTCGGTGTAGGTCGTTCGCTCCAAGCTGGGCTGTGTGCACGAACCCCCCGTTCAGCC
CGACCGCTGCGCCTTATCCGGTAACTATCGTCTTGAGTCCAACCCGGTAAGACACGACTTATCGCCACTG
GCAGCAGCCACTGGTAACAGGATTAGCAGAGCGAGGTATGTAGGCGGTGCTACAGAGTTCTTGAAGTGGT
GGCCTAACTACGGCTACACTAGAAGAACAGTATTTGGTATCTGCGCTCTGCTGAAGCCAGTTACCTCGGA
AAAAGAGTTGGTAGCTCTTGATCCGGCAAACAAACCACCGCTGGTAGCGGTGGTTTTTTTGTTTGCAAGC
AGCAGATTACGCGCAGAAAAAAAGGATCTCAAGAAGATCCTTTGATTTTCTACCGAAGAAAGGCCCACCC
GTGTAAAACGACGGCCAGTTTATCTAGTCAGCTTGATTCTAGCTGATCGTGGACCGGAAGGTGAGCCAGT
GAGTTGATTGCAGTCCAGTTACGCTGGAGTCTGAGGCTCGTCCTGAATGATATGCGACCGCCGGAGGGTT
GCGTTTGAGACGGGCGACAGATCCAGTCGCGCTGCTCTCGTCGATCCAAGCTTCAAAAA
