>Addgene plasmid #71516 | pRB1084 | addgene partial sequence | sequence record 132575 | Kan-R 5'-ATCGCGAGCCCATTTATACC-3'
CCATGTTGGAATTTAATCGCGGCTTCAAGCAAGACGTTTCCCGTTGAATATGGCTCATTTTAGCTTCCTT
AGCTCCTGAAAATCTCGATAACTCAAAAAATACGCCCGGTAGTGATCTTATTTCATTATGGTGAAAGTTG
GAACCTCTTACGTGCCGATCAAGTCAAAAGCCTCCGGTCGGAGGCTTTTGACTTTCTGCTATGGAGGTCA
GGTATGATTTAAATGGTCAGTATTGAGCCTCAGGAAACAGCTATGACATCAAGCTGACTAGATAATCTAG
CTGATCGTGGACCGATCATACGTATAATGCCGTAAGATCACGGGTCGCAGCACAGCTCGCGGTCCAGTAG
TGATCGACACTGCTCGATCCGCTCGCACCGCTAGCAAATTTCACAAAAAGCACCGACTCGGTGCCACTTT
TTCAAGTTGATAACGGACTAGCCTTATTTTAACTTGCTATTTCTAGCTCTAAAACCGTGGTGCCTATGGT
AGCGCAAGACATCTCGCAATAGGAGGTGTTTATATAGGGGCAACACAAGAGGCGGCAGACATCTCGTGAG
TTTGACAGAGTAGTATAAAGAGTGTGTGTGAGAGGGTGTAGGCATTTCATAACATATTTTTTGTGGAATA
ATTTTGGAAAAAAGGTGTTTTTTTAATAATAGCTTTTATAAGAGTTTCTCAAAAATTGCATGCTTTTTTT
GAAAAGGTTGACAAATTATAGTAGTACTAAAGTTGCTATTTTCAAGTCTCAGCAGAAAATTCACAACTAA
AAATAAAATTTGCAAAACAGAGTGTGCGCCTTTAAGGTGTACAGTTTTTTATTCCTTTATTGCTAGTTTT
TTTTGAAGCTTGGATCGACGAGAGCAGCGCGACTGGATCTGTCGCCCGTCTCAAACGCAACCCTCCGGCG
GTCGCATATCATTCAGGACGAGCCTCAGACTCCAGCGTAA
